LOCUS       Exported 5863 bp ds-DNA circular SYN 13-MAY-2021
DEFINITION  Expresses myc-M87E112K spastin isoform in mammalian cells.
ACCESSION   .
VERSION     .
KEYWORDS    pCMV-Tag 3B/myc-M87E112K
SOURCE      synthetic DNA construct
  ORGANISM  synthetic DNA construct
REFERENCE   1 (bases 1 to 5863)
  AUTHORS   Solowska JM, Garbern JY, Baas PW
  TITLE     Evaluation of loss of function as an explanation for SPG4-based
            hereditary spastic paraplegia.
  JOURNAL   Hum Mol Genet. 2010 Jul 15;19(14):2767-79. doi: 10.1093/hmg/ddq177.
            Epub 2010 Apr 29.
  PUBMED    20430936
REFERENCE   2 (bases 1 to 5863)
  AUTHORS   .
  TITLE     Direct Submission
  JOURNAL   Exported May 13, 2021 from SnapGene Server 1.1.58
            http://www.snapgene.com
FEATURES             Location/Qualifiers
     source          1..5863
                     /organism="synthetic DNA construct"
                     /mol_type="other DNA"
     enhancer        1..304
                     /label=CMV enhancer
                     /note="human cytomegalovirus immediate early enhancer"
     promoter        305..508
                     /label=CMV promoter
                     /note="human cytomegalovirus (CMV) immediate early
                     promoter"
     primer_bind     459..479
                     /label=CMV-F
                     /note="Human CMV immediate early promoter, forward primer"
     promoter        554..572
                     /label=T3 promoter
                     /note="promoter for bacteriophage T3 RNA polymerase"
     regulatory      604..613
                     /regulatory_class="other"
                     /note="vertebrate consensus sequence for strong initiation
                     of translation (Kozak, 1987)"
     CDS             613..642
                     /codon_start=1
                     /product="Myc (human c-Myc proto-oncogene) epitope tag"
                     /label=Myc
                     /translation="EQKLISEEDL"
     primer_bind     complement(2298..2317)
                     /label=T7
                     /note="T7 promoter, forward primer"
     promoter        complement(2299..2317)
                     /label=T7 promoter
                     /note="promoter for bacteriophage T7 RNA polymerase"
     polyA_signal    2591..2712
                     /label=SV40 poly(A) signal
                     /note="SV40 polyadenylation signal"
     primer_bind     complement(2628..2647)
                     /label=SV40pA-R
                     /note="SV40 polyA, reverse primer"
     primer_bind     2682..2701
                     /label=EBV-rev
                     /note="SV40 polyA terminator, reverse primer"
     rep_origin      complement(2719..3174)
                     /direction=LEFT
                     /label=f1 ori
                     /note="f1 bacteriophage origin of replication; arrow
                     indicates direction of (+) strand synthesis"
     primer_bind     complement(2856..2877)
                     /label=F1ori-F
                     /note="F1 origin, forward primer"
     primer_bind     3068..3087
                     /label=F1ori-R
                     /note="F1 origin, reverse primer"
     promoter        3201..3305
                     /gene="bla"
                     /label=AmpR promoter
     promoter        3307..3664
                     /label=SV40 promoter
                     /note="SV40 enhancer and early promoter"
     primer_bind     complement(3330..3350)
                     /label=pBABE 3'
                     /note="SV40 enhancer, reverse primer for pBABE vectors"
     rep_origin      3515..3650
                     /label=SV40 ori
                     /note="SV40 origin of replication"
     primer_bind     3577..3596
                     /label=SV40pro-F
                     /note="SV40 promoter/origin, forward primer"
     CDS             3699..4493
                     /codon_start=1
                     /gene="aph(3')-II (or nptII)"
                     /product="aminoglycoside phosphotransferase from Tn5"
                     /label=NeoR/KanR
                     /note="confers resistance to neomycin, kanamycin, and G418
                     (Geneticin(R))"
                     /translation="MIEQDGLHAGSPAAWVERLFGYDWAQQTIGCSDAAVFRLSAQGRP
                     VLFVKTDLSGALNELQDEAARLSWLATTGVPCAAVLDVVTEAGRDWLLLGEVPGQDLLS
                     SHLAPAEKVSIMADAMRRLHTLDPATCPFDHQAKHRIERARTRMEAGLVDQDDLDEEHQ
                     GLAPAELFARLKASMPDGEDLVVTHGDACLPNIMVENGRFSGFIDCGRLGVADRYQDIA
                     LATRDIAEELGGEWADRFLVLYGIAAPDSQRIAFYRLLDEFF"
     primer_bind     complement(3753..3772)
                     /label=Neo-R
                     /note="Neomycin resistance gene, reverse primer"
     primer_bind     4363..4382
                     /label=Neo-F
                     /note="Neomycin resistance gene, forward primer"
     primer_bind     complement(4681..4700)
                     /label=TK-pA-R
                     /note="Thymidine kinase polyA, reverse primer"
     polyA_signal    4725..4772
                     /label=HSV TK poly(A) signal
                     /note="herpes simplex virus thymidine kinase
                     polyadenylation signal (Cole and Stacy, 1985)"
     rep_origin      5101..5689
                     /direction=RIGHT
                     /label=ori
                     /note="high-copy-number ColE1/pMB1/pBR322/pUC origin of
                     replication"
     primer_bind     5590..5609
                     /label=pBR322ori-F
                     /note="pBR322 origin, forward primer"
ORIGIN
        1 cgttacataa cttacggtaa atggcccgcc tggctgaccg cccaacgacc cccgcccatt
       61 gacgtcaata atgacgtatg ttcccatagt aacgccaata gggactttcc attgacgtca
      121 atgggtggag tatttacggt aaactgccca cttggcagta catcaagtgt atcatatgcc
      181 aagtacgccc cctattgacg tcaatgacgg taaatggccc gcctggcatt atgcccagta
      241 catgacctta tgggactttc ctacttggca gtacatctac gtattagtca tcgctattac
      301 catggtgatg cggttttggc agtacatcaa tgggcgtgga tagcggtttg actcacgggg
      361 atttccaagt ctccacccca ttgacgtcaa tgggagtttg ttttggcacc aaaatcaacg
      421 ggactttcca aaatgtcgta acaactccgc cccattgacg caaatgggcg gtaggcgtgt
      481 acggtgggag gtctatataa gcagagctgg tttagtgaac cgtcagatcc gctagcgatt
      541 acgccaagct cgaaattaac cctcactaaa gggaacaaaa gctggagctc caccgcggtg
      601 gcggccgcca tggagcagaa actcatctct gaagaggatc tgagcccggg cggatccgcc
      661 gccaagagga gctccggggc cgcgccagca cctgcctcgg cctcggcccc ggcgccggtg
      721 ccgggcggca aggccgagcg cgtccgagtc ttccacaaac aggccttcga gtacatctcc
      781 attgccctgc gcatcgatga ggatgagaaa gcaggacaga aggagcaagc tgtggaatgg
      841 tataagaaag gtattgaaga actggaaaaa ggaatagctg ttatagttac aggacaaggt
      901 gaacagtgtg aaagagctag acgccttcaa gctaaaatga tgactaattt ggttatggcc
      961 aaggaccgct tacaacttct agagaagatg caaccagttt tgccattttc caagtcacaa
     1021 acggacgtct ataatgacag tactaacttg gcatgccgca atggacatct ccagtcagaa
     1081 agtggagctg ttccaaaaag aaaagacccc ttaacacaca ctagtaattc actgcctcgt
     1141 tcaaaaacag ttatgaaaac tggatctgca ggcctttcag gccaccatag agcacctagt
     1201 tacagtggtt tatccatggt ttctggagtg aaacagggat ctggtcctgc tcctaccact
     1261 cataagggta ctccgaaaac aaataggaca aataaacctt ctacccctac aactgctact
     1321 cgtaagaaaa aagacttgaa gaattttagg aatgtggaca gcaaccttgc taaccttata
     1381 atgaatgaaa ttgtggacaa tggaacagct gttaaatttg atgatatagc tggtcaagac
     1441 ttggcaaaac aagcattgca agaaattgtt attcttcctt ctctgaggcc tgagttgttc
     1501 acagggctta gagctcctgc cagagggctg ttactctttg gtccacctgg gaatgggaag
     1561 acaatgctgg ctaaagcagt agctgcagaa tcgaatgcaa ccttctttaa tataagtgct
     1621 gcaagtttaa cttcaaaata cgtgggagaa ggagagaaat tggtgagggc tctttttgct
     1681 gtggctcgag aacttcaacc ttctataatt tttatagatg aagttgatag ccttttgtgt
     1741 gaaagaagag aaggggagca cgatgctagt agacgcctaa aaactgaatt tctaatagaa
     1801 tttgatggtg tacagtctgc tggagatgac agagtacttg taatgggtgc aactaatagg
     1861 ccacaagagc ttgatgaggc tgttctcagg cgtttcatca aacgggtata tgtgtcttta
     1921 ccaaatgagg agacaagact acttttgctt aaaaatctgt tatgtaaaca aggaagtcca
     1981 ttgacccaaa aagaactagc acaacttgct agaatgactg atggatactc aggaagtgac
     2041 ctaacagctt tggcaaaaga tgcagcactg ggtcctatcc gagaactaaa accagaacag
     2101 gtgaagaata tgtctgccag tgagatgaga aatattcgat tatctgactt cactgaatcc
     2161 ttgaaaaaaa taaaacgcag cgtcagccct caaactttag aagcgtacat acgttggaac
     2221 aaggactttg gagataccac tgtttaaggg cccggtacct taattaatta aggtaccagg
     2281 taagtgtacc caattcgccc tatagtgagt cgtattacaa ttcactcgat cgcccttccc
     2341 aacagttgcg cagcctgaat ggcgaatgga gatccaattt ttaagtgtat aatgtgttaa
     2401 actactgatt ctaattgttt gtgtatttta gattcacagt cccaaggctc atttcaggcc
     2461 cctcagtcct cacagtctgt tcatgatcat aatcagccat accacatttg tagaggtttt
     2521 acttgcttta aaaaacctcc cacacctccc cctgaacctg aaacataaaa tgaatgcaat
     2581 tgttgttgtt aacttgttta ttgcagctta taatggttac aaataaagca atagcatcac
     2641 aaatttcaca aataaagcat ttttttcact gcattctagt tgtggtttgt ccaaactcat
     2701 caatgtatct taacgcgtaa attgtaagcg ttaatatttt gttaaaattc gcgttaaatt
     2761 tttgttaaat cagctcattt tttaaccaat aggccgaaat cggcaaaatc ccttataaat
     2821 caaaagaata gaccgagata gggttgagtg ttgttccagt ttggaacaag agtccactat
     2881 taaagaacgt ggactccaac gtcaaaggnn nnnnnnnnnn nnnnnnnnnn nnnnnnnnnn
     2941 nnnnnnnnnn nnnnnnntnn nnnnnnnnnn nnnnnnnnnn nnnnnnnnnn nnnnnnnnnn
     3001 nnnnnnnnnn nnnnnnnnnn nnnnnnnnnn nnnnnnnnnn nnnnnnnnng nnnnnnnnnn
     3061 nnnnnnnnnn nnnnnnnnnn nnnnnnnnnn nnnnnnnnnn nnnnnnnnnn nnnnnnnnnn
     3121 nnnnnnnnnn nnnnnnnnnn nnnnnnnnnn nnnnnnnnnn nnnnnnnnnn nnnncaggtg
     3181 gcacttttcg gggaaatgtg cgcggaaccc ctatttgttt atttttctaa atacattcaa
     3241 atatgtatcc gctcatgaga caataaccct gataaatgct tcaataatat tgaaaaagga
     3301 agaatcctga ggcggaaaga accagctgtg gaatgtgtgt cagttagggt gtggaaagtc
     3361 cccaggctcc ccagcaggca gaagtatgca aagcatgcat ctcaattagt cagcaaccag
     3421 gtgtggaaag tccccaggct ccccagcagg cagaagtatg caaagcatgc atctcaatta
     3481 gtcagcaacc atagtcccgc ccctaactcc gcccatcccg cccctaactc cgcccagttc
     3541 cgcccattct ccgccccatg gctgactaat tttttttatt tatgcagagg ccgaggccgc
     3601 ctcggcctct gagctattcc agaagtagtg aggaggcttt tttggaggcc taggcttttg
     3661 caaagatcga tcaagagaca ggatgaggat cgtttcgcat gattgaacaa gatggattgc
     3721 acgcaggttc tccggccgct tgggtggaga ggctattcgg ctatgactgg gcacaacaga
     3781 caatcggctg ctctgatgcc gccgtgttcc ggctgtcagc gcaggggcgc ccggttcttt
     3841 ttgtcaagac cgacctgtcc ggtgccctga atgaactgca agacgaggca gcgcggctat
     3901 cgtggctggc cacgacgggc gttccttgcg cagctgtgct cgacgttgtc actgaagcgg
     3961 gaagggactg gctgctattg ggcgaagtgc cggggcagga tctcctgtca tctcaccttg
     4021 ctcctgccga gaaagtatcc atcatggctg atgcaatgcg gcggctgcat acgcttgatc
     4081 cggctacctg cccattcgac caccaagcga aacatcgcat cgagcgagca cgtactcgga
     4141 tggaagccgg tcttgtcgat caggatgatc tggacgaaga acatcagggg ctcgcgccag
     4201 ccgaactgtt cgccaggctc aaggcgagca tgcccgacgg cgaggatctc gtcgtgaccc
     4261 atggcgatgc ctgcttgccg aatatcatgg tggaaaatgg ccgcttttct ggattcatcg
     4321 actgtggccg gctgggtgtg gcggaccgct atcaggacat agcgttggct acccgtgata
     4381 ttgctgaaga acttggcggc gaatgggctg accgcttcct cgtgctttac ggtatcgccg
     4441 ctcccgattc gcagcgcatc gccttctatc gccttcttga cgagttcttc tgagcgggac
     4501 tctggggttc gaaatgaccg accaagcgac gcccaacctg ccatcacgag atttcgattc
     4561 caccgccgcc ttctatgaaa ggttgggctt cggaatcgtt ttccgggacg ccggctggat
     4621 gatcctccag cgcggggatc tcatgctgga gttcttcgcc caccctaggg ggaggctaac
     4681 tgaaacacgg aaggagacaa taccggaagg aacccgcgct atgacggcaa taaaaagaca
     4741 gaataaaacg cacggtgttg ggtcgtttgt tcataaacgc ggggttcggt cccagggctg
     4801 gcactctgtc gataccccac cgagacccca ttggggccaa tacgcccgcg tttcttcctt
     4861 ttccccaccc caccccccaa gttcgggtga aggcccaggg ctcgcagcca acgtcggggc
     4921 ggcaggccct gccatagcct caggttactc atatatactt tagattgatt taaaacttca
     4981 tttttaattt aaaaggatct aggtgaagat cctttttgat aatctcatga ccaaaatccc
     5041 ttaacgtgag ttttcgttcc actgagcgtc agaccccgta gaaaagatca aaggatcttc
     5101 ttgagatcct ttttttctgc gcgtaatctg ctgcttgcaa acaaaaaaac caccgctacc
     5161 agcggtggtt tgtttgccgg atcaagagct accaactctt tttccgaagg taactggctt
     5221 cagcagagcg cagataccaa atactgttct tctagtgtag ccgtagttag gccaccactt
     5281 caagaactct gtagcaccgc ctacatacct cgctctgcta atcctgttac cagtggctgc
     5341 tgccagtggc gataagtcgt gtcttaccgg gttggactca agacgatagt taccggataa
     5401 ggcgcagcgg tcgggctgaa cggggggttc gtgcacacag cccagcttgg agcgaacgac
     5461 ctacaccgaa ctgagatacc tacagcgtga gctatgagaa agcgccacgc ttcccgaagg
     5521 gagaaaggcg gacaggtatc cggtaagcgg cagggtcgga acaggagagc gcacgaggga
     5581 gcttccaggg ggaaacgcct ggtatcttta tagtcctgtc gggtttcgcc acctctgact
     5641 tgagcgtcga tttttgtgat gctcgtcagg ggggcggagc ctatggaaaa acgccagcaa
     5701 cgcggccttt ttacggttcc tggccttttg ctggcctttt gctcacatgt tctttcctgc
     5761 gttatcccct gattctgtgg ataaccgtat taccgccatg cattagttat taatagtaat
     5821 caattacggg gtcattagtt catagcccat atatggagtt ccg
//
